Addgene plasmid #69194: BS-Ura3-GFP-Atg8
Purpose: Single copy integration of GFP-Atg8, use auxotrophic marker URA3(Kluyveromyces lactis)
Depositing lab: Zhiping Xie. Depositing organization: Shanghai Jiao Tong University. Publication: A fluorescent tool set for yeast Atg proteins. Li D, Song JZ, Shan MH, Li SP, Liu W, Li H, Zhu J, Wang Y, Lin J, Xie Z. Autophagy. 2015;11(6):954-60. doi: 10.1080/15548627.2015.1040971. PubMed 25998947.
Backbone
  Vector backbone: Bluescript II SK+
  Vector type: Yeast Expression
Growth in bacteria
  Bacterial resistance: Ampicillin, 100 μg/mL
  Growth temperature: 37°C
  Growth strain: DH5alpha
  Copy number: High Copy
Gene/Insert
  Gene/Insert name: GFP-Atg8
  Species: S. cerevisiae (budding yeast)
  Insert size (bp): 4800
  Tag / fusion protein: EGFP (N terminal on insert)
  Cloning method: Restriction Enzyme; 5′ cloning site NotI (not destroyed); 3′ cloning site BamHI (not destroyed)
  Sequencing primers: 5′ T7; 3′ SP6
Terms and licenses: Academic/Nonprofit Terms; Industry Terms: Not Available to Industry
How to cite: BS-Ura3-GFP-Atg8 was a gift from Zhiping Xie (Addgene plasmid # 69194 ; http://n2t.net/addgene:69194 ; RRID:Addgene_69194)
