[The description below was written by a language model from this plasmid's Addgene catalogue record and pLannotate feature annotations shown in this document.]
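Description:
BS-Ura3-GFP-Atg8 is a yeast integrating plasmid built on the Bluescript II SK+ backbone. It is designed to place a single copy of a GFP-tagged Atg8 gene into the Saccharomyces cerevisiae genome. In E. coli it is propagated as a high-copy plasmid through the ColE1/pUC-type origin and selected with ampicillin via the AmpR β-lactamase cassette. The backbone also keeps the f1 phage origin, remnants of the lacZα/lac promoter region, and the flanking T7 and T3 promoters. No yeast replication origin (2μ or CEN/ARS) is annotated, which fits a vector that must integrate into a chromosome to be maintained.

The roughly 4.8 kb insert sits between NotI and BamHI and contains two functional units. The first is a URA3 auxotrophic marker with its promoter. The catalogue entry says it comes from Kluyveromyces lactis, although the automated annotation matched it to the S. cerevisiae gene. A single loxP site follows the marker. The second unit is the reporter, a GFP (S65T-type, listed as EGFP) reading frame fused to the N terminus of ATG8. The sequence upstream of it includes a fragment of ILS1, so expression may come from native ATG8 upstream sequence, but the record does not name a promoter. Fragments of GEA2 and the TIM9 region with an RPR1 terminator flank the cassette and may serve as homology arms for targeted integration, though the record does not state the integration locus.

Atg8 is a ubiquitin-like protein that marks autophagosomes and Cvt vesicles. The construct belongs to a fluorescent tool set for yeast Atg proteins and provides a GFP-Atg8 marker for work on autophagy.
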