Features (pLannotate 1.2.2; 21 found; start..end, strand, type, name):
     30..458     -  rep_origin     f1 ori (sequence partly withheld): f1 bacteriophage origin of replication; arrow indicates direction of (+) strand synthesis
    463..618     -  CDS            lacZα (fragment): LacZα fragment of β-galactosidase; lacZ fragment
    626..644     +  promoter       T7 promoter: promoter for bacteriophage T7 RNA polymerase
    658..1014    +  CDS            GEA2 (fragment): GEA2_YEAST - Experimental evidence at protein level: Swiss-Prot protein existence level 1. Activates the ARF proteins by exchanging bound GDP for free GTP. Plays a role in maintaining mitochondrial morphology (PubMed:25190516). From Saccharomyces cerevisiae (strain ATCC 204508 / S288c) (Baker's yeast).
   1167..1383    +  promoter       URA3 promoter: S. cerevisiae URA3
   1390..2175    +  CDS            URA3: PYRF_YEAST - Experimental evidence at protein level: Swiss-Prot protein existence level 1. From Saccharomyces cerevisiae (strain ATCC 204508 / S288c) (Baker's yeast).
   2326..2359    +  protein_bind   loxP: Cre-mediated recombination occurs in the 8-bp core sequence (GCATACAT). Cre recombinase
   2387..2428    -  misc_feature   MCS (fragment): pBluescript multiple cloning site
   2429..3100    +  CDS            ILS1 (fragment): SYIC_YEAST - Experimental evidence at protein level: Swiss-Prot protein existence level 1. From Saccharomyces cerevisiae (strain ATCC 204508 / S288c) (Baker's yeast).
   3416..4129    +  CDS            GFP (S65T): GFP (S65T) is a basic (constitutively fluorescent) green fluorescent protein published in 1995, derived from Aequorea victoria.
   4148..4498    +  CDS            ATG8: ATG8_YEAST - Also known as APG8, AUT7, CVT5. Experimental evidence at protein level: Swiss-Prot protein existence level 1. Ubiquitin-like modifier involved in cytoplasm to vacuole transport (Cvt) vesicles and autophagosomes formation. With ATG4, mediates the delivery of the vesicles and autophagosomes to the vacuole via the microtubule cytoskeleton. Required for selective autophagic degradation of the nucleus (nucleophagy) as well as for mitophagy which contributes to regulate mitochondrial quantity and quality by eliminating the mitochondria to a basal level to fulfill cellular energy require
   4930..5190    +  CDS            TIM9: TIM9_YEAST - Experimental evidence at protein level: Swiss-Prot protein existence level 1. Mitochondrial intermembrane chaperone that participates in the import and insertion of multi-pass transmembrane proteins into the mitochondrial inner membrane. Also required for the transfer of beta- barrel precursors from the TOM complex to the sorting and assembly machinery (SAM complex) of the outer membrane. Acts as a chaperone-like protein that protects the hydrophobic precursors from aggregation and guide them through the mitochondrial intermembrane space. Compared to TIM10, it may have a strong st
   5323..5385    -  terminator     RPR1 terminator: transcription terminator for the S. cerevisiae RNase P RNA gene
   5468..5486    -  promoter       T3 promoter: promoter for bacteriophage T3 RNA polymerase
   5531..5547    -  protein_bind   lac operator: The lac repressor binds to the lac operator to inhibit transcription in E. coli. This inhibition can be relieved by adding lactose or isopropyl-β-D-thiogalactopyranoside (IPTG). lac repressor encoded by lacI
   5555..5585    -  promoter       lac promoter: promoter for the E. coli lac operon
   5600..5621    -  protein_bind   CAP binding site: CAP binding activates transcription in the presence of cAMP. E. coli catabolite activator protein
   5634..5726    -  CDS            lacI (fragment): lac repressor; lacI; The lac repressor binds to the lac operator to inhibit transcription in E. coli. This inhibition can be relieved by adding lactose or isopropyl-β-D-thiogalactopyranoside (IPTG).
   5909..6497    -  rep_origin     ori: high-copy-number ColE1/pMB1/pBR322/pUC origin of replication
   6668..7528    -  CDS            AmpR: β-lactamase; bla; confers resistance to ampicillin, carbenicillin, and related antibiotics
   7529..7633    -  promoter       AmpR promoter: bla
>Addgene plasmid #69194 | BS-Ura3-GFP-Atg8 | depositor full sequence | sequence record 128678 | BS-Ura3-GFP-Atg8 sequence 7656 bps
CTAAATTGTAAGCGTTAATATTTTGTTAAAATTCGCGTTAAATTTTTGTTAAATCAGCTCATTTTTTAAC
CAATAGGCCGAAATCGGCAAAATCCCTTATAAATCAAAAGAATAGACCGAGATAGGGT
[37 nt withheld, positions 129-165]
AAAGAACGTGGACTCCAACGTCAAAGG
[49 nt withheld, positions 193-241]
T
[91 nt withheld, positions 243-333]
G
[124 nt withheld, positions 335-458]
CCCATTCGCCATTCAGGCTGCGCAACTGTTGGGAAGGGCGATCGGTGCGGGCCTCTTCGCTATTACGCCA
GCTGGCGAAAGGGGGATGTGCTGCAAGGCGATTAAGTTGGGTAACGCCAGGGTTTTCCCAGTCACGACGT
TGTAAAACGACGGCCAGTGAGCGCGCGTAATACGACTCACTATAGGGCGAATTGGGTACCCGTTGCTAAA
TTCGAGTGAAACACAGGAAGACCAGAAAATCCTCATTTCATCCATATTAACAATAATTTCAAATGTTTAT
TTGCATTATTTGAAACTAGGGAAGACAAGCAACGAAACGTTTTTGAAAATTTTGAGTATTTTCAATAAAT
TTGTAGAGGACTCAGATATTGAAAAAAAGCTACAGCAATTAATACTTGATAAGAAGAGTATTGAGAAGGG
CAACGGTTCATCATCTCATGGATCTGCACATGAACAAACACCAGAGTCAAACGACGTTGAAATTGAGGCT
ACTGCGCCAATTGATGACAATACAGACGATGATAACAAACCGAAGTTATCTGATGTAGAAAAGGATTAAA
GATGCTAAGAGATAGTGATGATATTTCATAAATAATGTAATTCTATATATGTTAATTACCTTTTTTGCGA
GGCATATTTATGGTGAAGGATAAGTTTTGACCATCAAAGAAGGTTAATGTGGCTGTGGTTTCAGGGTCCA
TAAAGCTTTTCAATTCATCTTTTTTTTTTTTGTTCTTTTTTTTGATTCCGGTTTCTTTGAAATTTTTTTG
ATTCGGTAATCTCCGAGCAGAAGGAAGAACGAAGGAAGGAGCACAGACTTAGATTGGTATATATACGCAT
ATGTGGTGTTGAAGAAACATGAAATTGCCCAGTATTCTTAACCCAACTGCACAGAACAAAAACCTGCAGG
AAACGAAGATAAATCCTCGAGATGTCCACAAAATCATATACCAGTAGAGCTGAGACTCATGCAAGTCCGG
TTGCATCGAAACTTTTACGTTTAATGGATGAAAAGAAGACCAATTTGTGTGCTTCTCTTGACGTTCGTTC
GACTGATGAGCTATTGAAACTTGTTGAAACGTTGGGTCCATACATTTGCCTTTTGAAAACACACGTTGAT
ATCTTGGATGATTTCAGTTATGAGGGTACTGTCGTTCCATTGAAAGCATTGGCAGAGAAATACAAGTTCT
TGATATTTGAGGACAGAAAATTCGCCGATATCGGTAACACAGTCAAATTACAATATACATCGGGCGTTTA
CCGTATCGCAGAATGGTCTGATATCACCAACGCCCACGGGGTTACTGGTGCTGGTATTGTTGCTGGCTTG
AAACAAGGTGCGCAAGAGGTCACCAAAGAACCAAGGGGATTATTGATGCTTGCTGAATTGTCTTCCAAGG
GTTCTCTAGCACACGGTGAATATACTAAGGGTACCGTTGATATTGCAAAGAGTGATAAAGATTTCGTTAT
TGGGTTCATTGCTCAGAACGATATGGGAGGAAGAGAAGAAGGGTTTGATTGGCTAATCATGACCCCAGGT
GTAGGTTTAGACGACAAAGGCGATGCATTGGGTCAGCAGTACAGAACCGTCGACGAAGTTGTAAGTGGTG
GATCAGATATCATCATTGTTGGCAGAGGACTTTTCGCCAAGGGTAGAGATCCTAAGGTTGAAGGTGAAAG
ATACAGAAATGCTGGATGGGAAGCGTACCAAAAGAGAATCAGCGCTCCCCATTAATTATACAGGAAACTT
AATAGAACAAATCACATATTTAATCTAATAGCCACCTGCATTGGCACGGTGCAACACTACTTCAACTTCA
TCTTACAAAAGATCACGTGATCTGTTGTATTGGGATCTCTAGACCTAATAACTTCGTATAGCATACATTA
TACGAAGTTATATTAAGGGTTGTCGACCTGCAGCGTACATCGATAAGCTTGATATCGAATTCCTGCAGCC
CGGGGGATCCTTGAAGACTTTGGTCATCCTTCACAGTGATGAATCATACTTGAAGGATGTAGAAGCCTTG
AAAAACTACATTATCGAGGAATTAAATGTTCGTGATGTTGTTATCACCTCCGATGAGGCAAAATATGGTG
TTGAGTATAAAGCAGTTGCTGATTGGCCTGTATTGGGTAAGAAGTTGAAAAAAGACGCAAAGAAGGTTAA
AGATGCCCTACCATCAGTCACTTCTGAGCAAGTACGGGAATATTTGGAAAGCGGAAAGTTGGAGGTTGCC
GGTATTGAACTGGTTAAAGGAGATTTGAATGCTATTAGAGGCTTGCCAGAATCTGCTGTCCAAGCTGGAC
AAGAAACCAGAATCGACCAAGACGTGTTAATCATCATGGATACAAATATTTACTCTGAACTAAAGAGTGA
AGGTCTCGCAAGAGAGCTGGTCAACAGAATCCAAAAATTGAGAAAGAAGTGTGGTTTGGAAGCCACCGAC
GATGTTTTAGTGGAGTACGAATTAGTTAAAGATACTATCGACTTTGAAGCCATTGTCAAAGAACATTTTG
ATATGTTAAGCAAGACCTGTAGATCCGACATTGCCAAATATGACGGCTCAAAGACAGACCCAATTGGTGA
TGAAGAACAATCTATTAATGACACCATTTTCAAATTAAAAGTGTTCAAATTATGAAAACAACTCATATAA
ATACGTACAAATTTTTCTCTACTCGAAGTGATATAGATGTATATGTGTAAGTTTACGTTTAAGTTAGAGT
CATGTAATGCTAACTGTCTCCACCGATAATGTTGTATAATACCCGTGAAATCATAGCACATGATATATCA
TCACCCGGAGGCCGGTTATTTTCGGCGGCGGCAAAAATATTTGGTATAATTATGGAAATACAAAAAGGGG
AACCATTAAAGGTTGAGGAGGGGATTGATAAGAGAATCTAATAATTGTAAAGTTGAGAAAATCATAATAA
AAATAATTACTAGTAACATGTCTAAAGGTGAAGAATTATTCACTGGTGTTGTCCCAATTTTGGTTGAATT
AGATGGTGATGTTAATGGTCACAAATTTTCTGTCTCCGGTGAAGGTGAAGGTGATGCTACTTACGGTAAA
TTGACCTTAAAATTTATTTGTACTACTGGTAAATTGCCAGTTCCATGGCCAACCTTAGTCACTACTTTAA
CTTATGGTGTTCAATGTTTTTCTAGATACCCAGATCATATGAAACAACATGACTTTTTCAAGTCTGCCAT
GCCAGAAGGTTATGTTCAAGAAAGAACTATTTTTTTCAAAGATGACGGTAACTACAAGACCAGAGCTGAA
GTCAAGTTTGAAGGTGATACCTTAGTTAATAGAATCGAATTAAAAGGTATTGATTTTAAAGAAGATGGTA
ACATTTTAGGTCACAAATTGGAATACAACTATAACTCTCACAATGTTTACATCATGGCTGACAAACAAAA
GAATGGTATCAAAGTTAACTTCAAAATTAGACACAACATTGAAGATGGTTCTGTTCAATTAGCTGACCAT
TATCAACAAAATACTCCAATTGGTGATGGTCCAGTCTTGTTACCAGACAACCATTACTTATCCACTCAAT
CTGCCTTATCCAAAGATCCAAACGAAAAGAGAGACCACATGGTCTTGTTAGAATTTGTTACTGCTGCTGG
TATTACCCATGGTATTGATGAATTGTACAAAGGAGCCGGAACAAGTGACATGAAGTCTACATTTAAGTCT
GAATATCCATTTGAAAAAAGGAAGGCGGAGTCGGAGAGGATTGCTGACAGGTTCAAGAATAGGATACCTG
TGATTTGCGAAAAAGCTGAAAAGTCAGATATTCCAGAGATTGATAAGCGTAAATATCTAGTTCCTGCTGA
CCTTACCGTAGGGCAATTTGTTTATGTTATAAGAAAGAGAATTATGCTACCCCCTGAGAAGGCCATCTTC
ATTTTTGTCAATGATACTTTGCCACCTACTGCGGCGTTGATGTCTGCCATATATCAAGAACACAAGGATA
AGGACGGGTTTTTGTATGTCACTTACTCAGGAGAAAATACATTTGGCAGGTAGTCTTTTATATGAAAAGA
AATGAAGCGTTAACATCTAAAATCGAAATTATAGGGACTCATTAGCCATCTATTGTTCCAGTATAAGAAT
GTTTACATAAAAAATTCGAAAAAAAAAGATAAAATAAGGGAAAAATATATATATATTCATTAAGAAGTTT
TGTACACAACGGAGCCAAGATGCGGCCGCAAAAAACTGTATTATAAGTAAATGCATGTATACTAAACTCA
CAAATTAGAGCTTCAATTTAATTATATCAGTTATTACCCGGGAATCTCGGTCGTAATGATTTCTATAATG
ACGAAAAAAAAAAAATTGGAAAGAAAAAGCTTCATGGCCTTTATAAAAAGGAACTATCCAATACCTCGCC
AGAACCAAGTAACAGTATTTTACGGGGCACAAATCAAGAACAATAAGACAGGACTGTAAAGATGGACGCA
TTGAACTCCAAAGAACAACAAGAGTTCCAAAAAGTAGTGGAACAAAAGCAAATGAAGGATTTCATGCGTT
TGTACTCTAATCTGGTAGAAAGATGTTTCACAGACTGTGTCAATGACTTCACAACATCAAAGCTAACCAA
TAAGGAACAAACATGCATCATGAAGTGCTCAGAAAAGTTCTTGAAGCATAGCGAACGTGTAGGGCAGCGT
TTCCAAGAACAAAACGCTGCCTTGGGACAAGGCTTGGGCCGATAAGGTGTACTGGCGTATATATATCTAA
TTATGTATCTCTGGTGTAGCCCATTTTTAGCATGTAAATATAAAGAGAAACCATATCTAATCTAACCAAA
TCCAAACAAAATTCAATAGTTACTATCGCTTTTTTCTTTCTGTATCGCAAATAAGTGAAAATTAAAAAAG
AAAGATTAAATTGGAAGTTGGATATGGGCTGGAACAGCAGCAGTAATCGGTATCGGGTTCGCCACTAATG
ACGTCCTACGATTCCGCGGTGGAGCTCCAGCTTTTGTTCCCTTTAGTGAGGGTTAATTGCGCGCTTGGCG
TAATCATGGTCATAGCTGTTTCCTGTGTGAAATTGTTATCCGCTCACAATTCCACACAACATACGAGCCG
GAAGCATAAAGTGTAAAGCCTGGGGTGCCTAATGAGTGAGCTAACTCACATTAATTGCGTTGCGCTCACT
GCCCGCTTTCCAGTCGGGAAACCTGTCGTGCCAGCTGCATTAATGAATCGGCCAACGCGCGGGGAGAGGC
GGTTTGCGTATTGGGCGCTCTTCCGCTTCCTCGCTCACTGACTCGCTGCGCTCGGTCGTTCGGCTGCGGC
GAGCGGTATCAGCTCACTCAAAGGCGGTAATACGGTTATCCACAGAATCAGGGGATAACGCAGGAAAGAA
CATGTGAGCAAAAGGCCAGCAAAAGGCCAGGAACCGTAAAAAGGCCGCGTTGCTGGCGTTTTTCCATAGG
CTCCGCCCCCCTGACGAGCATCACAAAAATCGACGCTCAAGTCAGAGGTGGCGAAACCCGACAGGACTAT
AAAGATACCAGGCGTTTCCCCCTGGAAGCTCCCTCGTGCGCTCTCCTGTTCCGACCCTGCCGCTTACCGG
ATACCTGTCCGCCTTTCTCCCTTCGGGAAGCGTGGCGCTTTCTCATAGCTCACGCTGTAGGTATCTCAGT
TCGGTGTAGGTCGTTCGCTCCAAGCTGGGCTGTGTGCACGAACCCCCCGTTCAGCCCGACCGCTGCGCCT
TATCCGGTAACTATCGTCTTGAGTCCAACCCGGTAAGACACGACTTATCGCCACTGGCAGCAGCCACTGG
TAACAGGATTAGCAGAGCGAGGTATGTAGGCGGTGCTACAGAGTTCTTGAAGTGGTGGCCTAACTACGGC
TACACTAGAAGGACAGTATTTGGTATCTGCGCTCTGCTGAAGCCAGTTACCTTCGGAAAAAGAGTTGGTA
GCTCTTGATCCGGCAAACAAACCACCGCTGGTAGCGGTGGTTTTTTTGTTTGCAAGCAGCAGATTACGCG
CAGAAAAAAAGGATCTCAAGAAGATCCTTTGATCTTTTCTACGGGGTCTGACGCTCAGTGGAACGAAAAC
TCACGTTAAGGGATTTTGGTCATGAGATTATCAAAAAGGATCTTCACCTAGATCCTTTTAAATTAAAAAT
GAAGTTTTAAATCAATCTAAAGTATATATGAGTAAACTTGGTCTGACAGTTACCAATGCTTAATCAGTGA
GGCACCTATCTCAGCGATCTGTCTATTTCGTTCATCCATAGTTGCCTGACTCCCCGTCGTGTAGATAACT
ACGATACGGGAGGGCTTACCATCTGGCCCCAGTGCTGCAATGATACCGCGAGACCCACGCTCACCGGCTC
CAGATTTATCAGCAATAAACCAGCCAGCCGGAAGGGCCGAGCGCAGAAGTGGTCCTGCAACTTTATCCGC
CTCCATCCAGTCTATTAATTGTTGCCGGGAAGCTAGAGTAAGTAGTTCGCCAGTTAATAGTTTGCGCAAC
GTTGTTGCCATTGCTACAGGCATCGTGGTGTCACGCTCGTCGTTTGGTATGGCTTCATTCAGCTCCGGTT
CCCAACGATCAAGGCGAGTTACATGATCCCCCATGTTGTGCAAAAAAGCGGTTAGCTCCTTCGGTCCTCC
GATCGTTGTCAGAAGTAAGTTGGCCGCAGTGTTATCACTCATGGTTATGGCAGCACTGCATAATTCTCTT
ACTGTCATGCCATCCGTAAGATGCTTTTCTGTGACTGGTGAGTACTCAACCAAGTCATTCTGAGAATAGT
GTATGCGGCGACCGAGTTGCTCTTGCCCGGCGTCAATACGGGATAATACCGCGCCACATAGCAGAACTTT
AAAAGTGCTCATCATTGGAAAACGTTCTTCGGGGCGAAAACTCTCAAGGATCTTACCGCTGTTGAGATCC
AGTTCGATGTAACCCACTCGTGCACCCAACTGATCTTCAGCATCTTTTACTTTCACCAGCGTTTCTGGGT
GAGCAAAAACAGGAAGGCAAAATGCCGCAAAAAAGGGAATAAGGGCGACACGGAAATGTTGAATACTCAT
ACTCTTCCTTTTTCAATATTATTGAAGCATTTATCAGGGTTATTGTCTCATGAGCGGATACATATTTGAA
TGTATTTAGAAAAATAAACAAATAGGGGTTCCGCGCACATTTCCCCGAAAAGTGCCAC
