>Addgene plasmid #69194 | BS-Ura3-GFP-Atg8 | addgene partial sequence | sequence record 124446 | EXFP-internal-F 5'-ACGACGGCAACTACAAGACC-3'
GGTGATACCTTAGTTAATAGAATCGAATTAAAAGGTATTGATTTTAAAGAAGATGGTAACATTTTAGGTC
ACAAATTGGAATACAACTATAACTCTCACAATGTTTACATCATGGCTGACAAACAAAAGAATGGTATCAA
AGTTAACTTCAAAATTAGACACAACATTGAAGATGGTTCTGTTCAATTAGCTGACCATTATCAACAAAAT
ACTCCAATTGGTGATGGTCCAGTCTTGTTACCAGACAACCATTACTTATCCACTCAATCTGCCTTATCCA
AAGATCCAAACGAAAAGAGAGACCACATGGTCTTGTTAGAATTTGTTACTGCTGCTGGTATTACCCATGG
TATTGATGAATTGTACAAAGGAGCCGGAACAAGTGACATGAAGTCTACATTTAAGTCTGAATATCCATTT
GAAAAAAGGAAGGCGGAGTCGGAGAGGATTGCTGACAGGTTCAAGAATAGGATACCTGTGATTTGCGAAA
AAGCTGAAAAGTCAGATATTCCAGAGATTGATAAGCGTAAATATCTAGTTCCTGCTGACCTTACCGTAGG
GCAATTTGTTTATGTTATAAGAAAGAGAATTATGCTACCCCCTGAGAAGGCCATCTTCATTTTTGTCAAT
GATACTTTGCCACCTACTGCGGCGTTGATGTCTGCCATATATCAAGAACACAAGGATAAGGACGGGTTTT
TGTATGTCACTTACTCAGGAGAAAATACATTTGGCAGGTAGTCTTTTATATGAAAAGAAATGAAGCGTTA
ACATCTAAAATCGAAATTATAGGGACTCATTAGCCATCTATTGTTCCAGTATAAGAATGTTTACATAAAA
A
