>Addgene plasmid #69194 | BS-Ura3-GFP-Atg8 | addgene partial sequence | sequence record 124460 | GFP-R 5'-CCATCTAATTCAACAAGAATTGGGACAAC-3'
CTTTAGACATGTTACTAGTAATTATTTTTATTATGATTTTCTCAACTTTACAATTATTAGATTCTCTTAT
CAATCCCCTCCTCAACCTTTAATGGTTCCCCTTTTTGTATTTCCATAATTATACCAAATATTTTTGCCGC
CGCCGAAAATAACCGGCCTCCGGGTGATGATATATCATGTGCTATGATTTCACGGGTATTATACAACATT
ATCGGTGGAGACAGTTAGCATTACATGACTCTAACTTAAACGTAAACTTACACATATACATCTATATCAC
TTCGAGTAGAGAAAAATTTGTACGTATTTATATGAGTTGTTTTCATAATTTGAACACTTTTAATTTGAAA
ATGGTGTCATTAATAGATTGTTCTTCATCACCAATTGGGTCTGTCTTTGAGCCGTCATATTTGGCAATGT
CGGATCTACAGGTCTTGCTTAACATATCAAAATGTTCTTTGACAATGGCTTCAAAGTCGATAGTATCTTT
AACTAATTCGTACTCCACTAAAACATCGTCGGTGGCTTCCAAACCACACTTCTTTCTCAATTTTTGGATT
CTGTTGACCAGCTCTCTTGCGAGACCTTCACTCTTTAGTTCAGAGTAAATATTTGTATCCATGATGATTA
ACACGTCTTGGTCGATTCTGGTTTCTTGTCCAGCTTGGACAGCAGATTCTGGCAAGCCTCTAATAGCATT
CAAATCTCCTTTAACCAGTTCAATACCGGCAACCTCCAACTTTCCGCTTTCCAAATATTCCCGTACTTGC
TCAGAAGTGACTGATGGTAGGGCATCTTTAACCTTCTTTGCGTCTTTTTTCAACTTCTTACCCAATACAG
G
