>Addgene plasmid #69194 | BS-Ura3-GFP-Atg8 | addgene partial sequence | sequence record 124462 | pSinRep5-R 5'-AGAACGAAGGAAGGAGCACA-3'
TGAAGAAACATGAAATTGCCCAGTATTCTTAACCCAACTGCACAGAACAAAAACCTGCAGGAAACGAAGA
TAAATCCTCGAGATGTCCACAAAATCATATACCAGTAGAGCTGAGACTCATGCAAGTCCGGTTGCATCGA
AACTTTTACGTTTAATGGATGAAAAGAAGACCAATTTGTGTGCTTCTCTTGACGTTCGTTCGACTGATGA
GCTATTGAAACTTGTTGAAACGTTGGGTCCATACATTTGCCTTTTGAAAACACACGTTGATATCTTGGAT
GATTTCAGTTATGAGGGTACTGTCGTTCCATTGAAAGCATTGGCAGAGAAATACAAGTTCTTGATATTTG
AGGACAGAAAATTCGCCGATATCGGTAACACAGTCAAATTACAATATACATCGGGCGTTTACCGTATCGC
AGAATGGTCTGATATCACCAACGCCCACGGGGTTACTGGTGCTGGTATTGTTGCTGGCTTGAAACAAGGT
GCGCAAGAGGTCACCAAAGAACCAAGGGGATTATTGATGCTTGCTGAATTGTCTTCCAAGGGTTCTCTAG
CACACGGTGAATATACTAAGGGTACCGTTGATATTGCAAAGAGTGATAAAGATTTCGTTATTGGGTTCAT
TGCTCAGAACGATATGGGAGGAAGAGAAGAAGGGTTTGATTGGCTAATCATGACCCCAGGTGTAGGTTTA
GACGACAAAGGCGATGCATTGGGTCAGCAGTACAGAACCGTCGACGAAGTTGTAAGTGGTGGATCAGATA
TCATCATTGTTGGCAGAGGACTTTTCGCCAAGGGTAGAGATCCTAAGGTTGAAGGTGAAAGATACAGAAA
TGCTGGATGGGAAGCGTACCAAAAGAGAATCAGCGCTCCCCATTAATTATACAGGAAACTTAATAGAACA
AATCACATATTTAATCTAATAGCCACCTGCATTGGCACGGTGCAACACTACTTCA
